>Addgene plasmid #31464 | pTRETightBI-RY-1 | addgene partial sequence | sequence record 36661 | mCherry-R 5'-TTGGTCACCTTCAGCTTGG-3'
CCTCGCCCTCGATCTCGAACTCGTGGCCGTTCACGGAGCCCTCCATGTGCACCTTGAAGCGCATGAACTC
CTTGATGATGGCCATGTTATCCTCCTCGCCCTTGCTCACGACTTTACGCTTCTTTTTAGGGCCCATGGTG
GATCCCCGGGTACCGAGCTCGAAATCTCCAGGCGAT
