>Addgene plasmid #31464 | pTRETightBI-RY-1 | addgene partial sequence | sequence record 37669 | mCherry-F 5'-ccccgtaatgcagaagaaga-3'
GGGCTCCTCGANCGGAGTCCCCGAGGANGGCGCCCTGAAGGGCGAGATCAAGCAGAGGCTGAAGCTGAAG
GACGGCGGCCACTACGACGCTGAGGTCAAGACCACCTACAAGGCCAAGAAGCCCGTGCAGCTGCCCGGCG
CCTACAACGTCAACATCAAGTTGGACATCACCTCCCACAACGAGGACTACACCATCGTGGAACAGTACGA
ACGCGCCGAGGGCCGCCACTCCACCGGCGGCATGGACGAGCTGTACAAGTAACTCGAGCCGGTACCTGCA
CTCGCGCACTTTAATCGATAAGCTTGTCGACGATATCTCCAGAGGATCATAATCAGCCATACCACATTTG
TAGAGGTTTTACTTGCTTTAAAAAACCTCCCACACCTCCCCCTGAACCTGAAACATAAAATGAATGCAAT
TGTTGTTGTTAACTTGTTTATTGCAGCTTATAATGGTTACAAATAAAGCAATAGCATCACAAATTTCACA
AATAAAGCATTTTTTTCACTGCCGACGTCAGGTGGCACTTTTCGGGGAAATGTGCGCGGAACCCCTATTT
GTTTATTTTTCTAAATACATTCAAATATGTATCCGCTCATGAGACAATAACCCTGATAAATGCTTCAATA
ATATTGAAAAAGGAAGAGTATGAGTATTCAACATTTCCGTGTCGCCCTTATTCCCTTTTTTGCGGCATTT
TGCCTTCCTGTTTTTGCTCACCCAGAAACGCTGGTGAAAGTAAAAGATGCTGAAGATCAGTTGGGTGCAC
GAGTGGGTTACATCGAACTGGATCTCAAC
