[The description below was written by a language model from this plasmid's Addgene catalogue record.]
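Description:
pTRETightBI-RY-1 is a mammalian expression plasmid built on the commercial pTRETightBI backbone, a bidirectional tetracycline-responsive vector. In this type of backbone a single tet-responsive element is flanked by two minimal promoters pointing in opposite directions, so that two open reading frames are co-induced from one regulatory unit when a tetracycline-controlled transactivator is supplied by the host cell. The plasmid is propagated in E. coli under ampicillin selection. The record does not state the copy number or list a mammalian selection marker. It does note that the repeated SV40 polyadenylation sites, one terminating each transcription unit, carry some risk of recombination during bacterial growth.

The payload consists of two fluorescent reporters, eYFP and mCherry, each carrying an N-terminal nuclear localization signal that concentrates the fluorescence in the nucleus. They were cloned by restriction enzymes, using an EcoRI/BamHI and NdeI/ClaI set of sites that remain intact. The distinguishing feature of this version is a single miR-20 binding site placed in the mCherry 3'UTR. eYFP, which the record does not describe as carrying any site, presumably acts as an untargeted internal reference.

Because both reporters are driven from the same bidirectional promoter, eYFP intensity reports transcriptional output in each cell. The mCherry signal relative to eYFP then shows how strongly the microRNA represses its target. According to the associated publication title, the construct was used to study how microRNAs generate thresholds in target gene expression. No feature table was provided, so the exact orientation and coordinates of the elements cannot be confirmed.
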