Addgene plasmid #31464: pTRETightBI-RY-1
Depositing lab: Phil Sharp. Depositing organization: Massachusetts Institute of Technology. Publication: MicroRNAs can generate thresholds in target gene expression. Mukherji S, Ebert MS, Zheng GX, Tsang JS, Sharp PA, van Oudenaarden A. Nat Genet. 2011 Aug 21;43(9):854-9. doi: 10.1038/ng.905. PubMed 21857679.
Backbone
  Vector backbone: pTRETightBI
  Backbone manufacturer: Clontech
  Backbone size w/o insert (bp): 2850
  Vector type: Mammalian Expression
Growth in bacteria
  Bacterial resistance: Ampicillin, 100 μg/mL
  Growth temperature: 30°C
  Growth strain: Top10
  Growth instructions: Grow TopTen cells at 30C instead of 37C to reduce risk of recombination at the SV40 pA sites.
  Copy number: Unknown
Gene/Insert
  Gene/Insert name: eYFP and mCherry
  Species: fluorescent proteins
  Insert size (bp): 740
  Tag / fusion protein: NLS (N terminal on insert)
  Cloning method: Restriction Enzyme; 5′ cloning site EcoRI, BamHI (not destroyed); 3′ cloning site NdeI, ClaI (not destroyed)
  Sequencing primers: 5′ n/a
Terms and licenses: Academic/Nonprofit Terms; Industry Terms: Not Available to Industry
Depositor comments: 1 tandem miR-20 binding site in mCherry 3'UTR
How to cite: pTRETightBI-RY-1 was a gift from Phil Sharp (Addgene plasmid # 31464 ; http://n2t.net/addgene:31464 ; RRID:Addgene_31464)
